>Addgene plasmid #215378 | pCMV-SNCA-A53T-mClover3 | addgene full sequence | sequence record 430530 | Addgene NGS Result
TTCTTTCCTGCGTTATCCCCTGATTCTGTGGATAACCGTATTACCGCCATGCATTAGTTATTAATAGTAA
TCAATTACGGGGTCATTAGTTCATAGCCCATATATGGAGTTCCGCGTTACATAACTTACGGTAAATGGCC
CGCCTGGCTGACCGCCCAACGACCCCCGCCCATTGACGTCAATAATGACGTATGTTCCCATAGTAACGCC
AATAGGGACTTTCCATTGACGTCAATGGGTGGAGTATTTACGGTAAACTGCCCACTTGGCAGTACATCAA
GTGTATCATATGCCAAGTACGCCCCCTATTGACGTCAATGACGGTAAATGGCCCGCCTGGCATTATGCCC
AGTACATGACCTTATGGGACTTTCCTACTTGGCAGTACATCTACGTATTAGTCATCGCTATTACCATGGT
GATGCGGTTTTGGCAGTACATCAATGGGCGTGGATAGCGGTTTGACTCACGGGGATTTCCAAGTCTCCAC
CCCATTGACGTCAATGGGAGTTTGTTTTGGCACCAAAATCAACGGGACTTTCCAAAATGTCGTAACAACT
CCGCCCCATTGACGCAAATGGGCGGTAGGCGTGTACGGTGGGAGGTCTATATAAGCAGAGCTGGTTTAGT
GAACCGTCAGATCCGCTAGCGCTACCGGTCGCCACCGCCACCATGGATGTATTCATGAAAGGACTTTCAA
AGGCCAAGGAGGGAGTTGTGGCTGCTGCTGAGAAAACCAAACAGGGTGTGGCAGAAGCAGCAGGAAAGAC
AAAAGAGGGTGTTCTCTATGTAGGCTCCAAAACCAAGGAGGGAGTGGTGCATGGTGTGACAACAGTGGCT
GAGAAGACCAAAGAGCAAGTGACAAATGTTGGAGGAGCAGTGGTGACGGGTGTGACAGCAGTAGCCCAGA
AGACAGTGGAGGGAGCAGGGAGCATTGCAGCAGCCACTGGCTTTGTCAAAAAGGACCAGTTGGGCAAGAA
TGAAGAAGGAGCCCCACAGGAAGGAATTCTGGAAGATATGCCTGTGGATCCTGACAATGAGGCTTATGAA
ATGCCTTCTGAGGAAGGGTATCAAGACTACGAACCTGAAGCCGGAGGTTCAGGTTCAGGTGGAGGATCCA
TGGTGAGCAAGGGCGAGGAGCTGTTCACCGGGGTGGTGCCCATCCTGGTCGAGCTGGACGGCGACGTAAA
CGGCCACAAGTTCAGCGTCCGCGGCGAGGGCGAGGGCGATGCCACCAACGGCAAGCTGACCCTGAAGTTC
ATCTGCACCACCGGCAAGCTGCCCGTGCCCTGGCCCACCCTCGTGACCACCTTCGGCTACGGCGTGGCCT
GCTTCAGCCGCTACCCCGACCACATGAAGCAGCACGACTTCTTCAAGTCCGCCATGCCCGAAGGCTACGT
CCAGGAGCGCACCATCTCTTTCAAGGACGACGGTACCTACAAGACCCGCGCCGAGGTGAAGTTCGAGGGC
GACACCCTGGTGAACCGCATCGAGCTGAAGGGCATCGACTTCAAGGAGGACGGCAACATCCTGGGGCACA
AGCTGGAGTACAACTTCAACAGCCACTACGTCTATATCACGGCCGACAAGCAGAAGAACTGCATCAAGGC
TAACTTCAAGATCCGCCACAACGTTGAGGACGGCAGCGTGCAGCTCGCCGACCACTACCAGCAGAACACC
CCCATCGGCGACGGCCCCGTGCTGCTGCCCGACAACCACTACCTGAGCCATCAGTCCAAGCTGAGCAAAG
ACCCCAACGAGAAGCGCGATCACATGGTCCTGCTGGAGTTCGTGACCGCCGCCGGGATTACACATGGCAT
GGACGAGCTGTACAAGTAAGAATTCTGCAGTCGACGGTACCGCGGGCCCGGGATCCACCGGATCTAGATA
ACTGATCATAATCAGCCATACCACATTTGTAGAGGTTTTACTTGCTTTAAAAAACCTCCCACACCTCCCC
CTGAACCTGAAACATAAAATGAATGCAATTGTTGTTGTTAACTTGTTTATTGCAGCTTATAATGGTTACA
AATAAAGCAATAGCATCACAAATTTCACAAATAAAGCATTTTTTTCACTGCATTCTAGTTGTGGTTTGTC
CAAACTCATCAATGTATCTTAACGCGTAAATTGTAAGCGTTAATATTTTGTTAAAATTCGCGTTAAATTT
TTGTTAAATCAGCTCATTTTTTAACCAATAGGCCGAAATCGGCAAAATCCCTTATAAATCAAAAGAATAG
ACCGAGATAGGGT
[37 nt withheld, positions 2254-2290]
AAAGAACGTGGACTCCAACGTCAAAGG
[49 nt withheld, positions 2318-2366]
T
[91 nt withheld, positions 2368-2458]
G
[124 nt withheld, positions 2460-2583]
CAGGTGGCACTTTTCGGGGAAATGTGCGCGGAACCCCTATTTGTTTATTTTTCTAAATACATTCAAATAT
GTATCCGCTCATGAGACAATAACCCTGATAAATGCTTCAATAATATTGAAAAAGGAAGAGTCCTGAGGCG
GAAAGAACCAGCTGTGGAATGTGTGTCAGTTAGGGTGTGGAAAGTCCCCAGGCTCCCCAGCAGGCAGAAG
TATGCAAAGCATGCATCTCAATTAGTCAGCAACCAGGTGTGGAAAGTCCCCAGGCTCCCCAGCAGGCAGA
AGTATGCAAAGCATGCATCTCAATTAGTCAGCAACCATAGTCCCGCCCCTAACTCCGCCCATCCCGCCCC
TAACTCCGCCCAGTTCCGCCCATTCTCCGCCCCATGGCTGACTAATTTTTTTTATTTATGCAGAGGCCGA
GGCCGCCTCGGCCTCTGAGCTATTCCAGAAGTAGTGAGGAGGCTTTTTTGGAGGCCTAGGCTTTTGCAAA
GATCGATCAAGAGACAGGATGAGGATCGTTTCGCATGATTGAACAAGATGGATTGCACGCAGGTTCTCCG
GCCGCTTGGGTGGAGAGGCTATTCGGCTATGACTGGGCACAACAGACAATCGGCTGCTCTGATGCCGCCG
TGTTCCGGCTGTCAGCGCAGGGGCGCCCGGTTCTTTTTGTCAAGACCGACCTGTCCGGTGCCCTGAATGA
ACTGCAAGACGAGGCAGCGCGGCTATCGTGGCTGGCCACGACGGGCGTTCCTTGCGCAGCTGTGCTCGAC
GTTGTCACTGAAGCGGGAAGGGACTGGCTGCTATTGGGCGAAGTGCCGGGGCAGGATCTCCTGTCATCTC
ACCTTGCTCCTGCCGAGAAAGTATCCATCATGGCTGATGCAATGCGGCGGCTGCATACGCTTGATCCGGC
TACCTGCCCATTCGACCACCAAGCGAAACATCGCATCGAGCGAGCACGTACTCGGATGGAAGCCGGTCTT
GTCGATCAGGATGATCTGGACGAAGAGCATCAGGGGCTCGCGCCAGCCGAACTGTTCGCCAGGCTCAAGG
CGAGCATGCCCGACGGCGAGGATCTCGTCGTGACCCATGGCGATGCCTGCTTGCCGAATATCATGGTGGA
AAATGGCCGCTTTTCTGGATTCATCGACTGTGGCCGGCTGGGTGTGGCGGACCGCTATCAGGACATAGCG
TTGGCTACCCGTGATATTGCTGAAGAGCTTGGCGGCGAATGGGCTGACCGCTTCCTCGTGCTTTACGGTA
TCGCCGCTCCCGATTCGCAGCGCATCGCCTTCTATCGCCTTCTTGACGAGTTCTTCTGAGCGGGACTCTG
GGGTTCGAAATGACCGACCAAGCGACGCCCAACCTGCCATCACGAGATTTCGATTCCACCGCCGCCTTCT
ATGAAAGGTTGGGCTTCGGAATCGTTTTCCGGGACGCCGGCTGGATGATCCTCCAGCGCGGGGATCTCAT
GCTGGAGTTCTTCGCCCACCCTAGGGGGAGGCTAACTGAAACACGGAAGGAGACAATACCGGAAGGAACC
CGCGCTATGACGGCAATAAAAAGACAGAATAAAACGCACGGTGTTGGGTCGTTTGTTCATAAACGCGGGG
TTCGGTCCCAGGGCTGGCACTCTGTCGATACCCCACCGAGACCCCATTGGGGCCAATACGCCCGCGTTTC
TTCCTTTTCCCCACCCCACCCCCCAAGTTCGGGTGAAGGCCCAGGGCTCGCAGCCAACGTCGGGGCGGCA
GGCCCTGCCATAGCCTCAGGTTACTCATATATACTTTAGATTGATTTAAAACTTCATTTTTAATTTAAAA
GGATCTAGGTGAAGATCCTTTTTGATAATCTCATGACCAAAATCCCTTAACGTGAGTTTTCGTTCCACTG
AGCGTCAGACCCCGTAGAAAAGATCAAAGGATCTTCTTGAGATCCTTTTTTTCTGCGCGTAATCTGCTGC
TTGCAAACAAAAAAACCACCGCTACCAGCGGTGGTTTGTTTGCCGGATCAAGAGCTACCAACTCTTTTTC
CGAAGGTAACTGGCTTCAGCAGAGCGCAGATACCAAATACTGTTCTTCTAGTGTAGCCGTAGTTAGGCCA
CCACTTCAAGAACTCTGTAGCACCGCCTACATACCTCGCTCTGCTAATCCTGTTACCAGTGGCTGCTGCC
AGTGGCGATAAGTCGTGTCTTACCGGGTTGGACTCAAGACGATAGTTACCGGATAAGGCGCAGCGGTCGG
GCTGAACGGGGGGTTCGTGCACACAGCCCAGCTTGGAGCGAACGACCTACACCGAACTGAGATACCTACA
GCGTGAGCTATGAGAAAGCGCCACGCTTCCCGAAGGGAGAAAGGCGGACAGGTATCCGGTAAGCGGCAGG
GTCGGAACAGGAGAGCGCACGAGGGAGCTTCCAGGGGGAAACGCCTGGTATCTTTATAGTCCTGTCGGGT
TTCGCCACCTCTGACTTGAGCGTCGATTTTTGTGATGCTCGTCAGGGGGGCGGAGCCTATGGAAAAACGC
CAGCAACGCGGCCTTTTTACGGTTCCTGGCCTTTTGCTGGCCTTTTGCTCACATG
Features (pLannotate 1.2.2; 16 found; start..end, strand, type, name):
      1..47      +  rep_origin     RSF ori (fragment): Plasmids containing the RSF 1030 origin of replication can be propagated in E. coli cells that contain additional plasmids with compatible origins.
    115..418     +  enhancer       CMV enhancer: human cytomegalovirus immediate early enhancer
    419..622     +  promoter       CMV promoter: human cytomegalovirus (CMV) immediate early promoter
    673..1092    +  CDS            SNCA: SYUA_HUMAN - Also known as NACP, PARK1. Experimental evidence at protein level: Swiss-Prot protein existence level 1. Neuronal protein that plays several roles in synaptic activity such as regulation of synaptic vesicle trafficking and subsequent neurotransmitter release. Participates as a monomer in synaptic vesicle exocytosis by enhancing vesicle priming, fusion and dilation of exocytotic fusion pores (PubMed:28288128, PubMed:30404828). Mechanistically, acts by increasing local Ca(2+) release from microdomains which is essential for the enhancement of ATP-induced exocytosis (PubMed:30404828)
   1120..1839    +  CDS            mClover3: bright green-yellow fluorescent protein derived from mClover2, with improved photostability (Bajar et al., 2003) mammalian codon-optimized
   1840..1876    +  misc_feature   MCS (fragment): multiple cloning site
   1893..1977    +  CDS            large T antigen (fragment): large T antigen from SV40 (simian virus 40)
   2000..2121    +  polyA_signal   SV40 poly(A) signal: SV40 polyadenylation signal
   2155..2583    -  rep_origin     f1 ori (sequence partly withheld): f1 bacteriophage origin of replication; arrow indicates direction of (+) strand synthesis
   2610..2714    +  promoter       AmpR promoter: bla
   2716..3073    +  promoter       SV40 promoter: SV40 enhancer and early promoter
   3108..3902    +  CDS            NeoR/KanR: aminoglycoside phosphotransferase from Tn5; aph(3')-II (or nptII); confers resistance to neomycin, kanamycin, and G418 (Geneticin®)
   3923..4075    +  CDS            ble (fragment): BLE_KLEPN - Experimental evidence at protein level: Swiss-Prot protein existence level 1. Binding protein with a strong affinity to the bleomycin family of antibiotics. Binds to CL990; an antimitotic-antibiotic compound. From Klebsiella pneumoniae.
   4134..4181    +  polyA_signal   HSV TK poly(A) signal: herpes simplex virus thymidine kinase polyadenylation signal (Cole and Stacy, 1985)
   4272..4288    -  polyA_signal   bGH poly(A) signal (fragment): bovine growth hormone polyadenylation signal
   4510..5098    +  rep_origin     ori: high-copy-number ColE1/pMB1/pBR322/pUC origin of replication
