[The description below was written by a language model from this plasmid's Addgene catalogue record and pLannotate feature annotations shown in this document.]
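Description:
pCMV-SNCA-A53T-mClover3 is a mammalian expression plasmid built on the pEGFP-C1 backbone, with a sequenced length of about 5.2 kb. It is maintained in E. coli at high copy through a ColE1/pUC-type origin and selected with kanamycin. It also carries an f1 phage origin. A single NeoR/KanR gene (Tn5 aminoglycoside phosphotransferase) provides both selections. A bacterial bla-type promoter placed just upstream of the SV40 enhancer/early promoter drives it in bacteria, while the SV40 promoter drives it in mammalian cells, where it confers G418 resistance. An HSV TK polyadenylation signal terminates this cassette. The short annotated fragments of RSF ori, ble, bGH poly(A) and SV40 large T antigen are partial matches, most likely backbone remnants rather than functional elements.

The payload is the human SNCA coding sequence for alpha-synuclein, carrying the Ala53Thr substitution, a mutation linked to familial Parkinson's disease. It is fused at its C terminus to mClover3, a bright, photostable green-yellow fluorescent protein. A short gap between the two annotated coding sequences is consistent with a linker, though the record does not describe one. The human cytomegalovirus immediate early enhancer and promoter drive transcription of the fusion, and the SV40 poly(A) signal terminates it, giving strong constitutive expression in transfected mammalian cells. The insert was assembled by Gibson cloning, and mClover3 takes the place of the fluorescent protein of the parent vector. The stated purpose is expression of fluorescently tagged A53T alpha-synuclein. The associated publication examines how alpha-synuclein aggregates affect the ESCRT-III machinery, so the construct suits live imaging of mutant alpha-synuclein localisation and aggregation in cultured cells.
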