Addgene plasmid #215378: pCMV-SNCA-A53T-mClover3
Purpose: Expression of the A53T mutant of alpha-synuclein with a C-terminal mClover3 tag.
Depositing lab: Franz-Ulrich Hartl. Depositing organization: Max Planck Institute of Biochemistry. Publication: alpha-Synuclein aggregates inhibit ESCRT-III through sequestration and collateral degradation. Sitron CS, Trinkaus VA, Galesic A, Garhammer M, Yuste-Checa P, Dransfeld U, Feigenbutz D, Zhang J, Ivashko L, Dudanova I, Harper JW, Hartl FU. Mol Cell. 2025 Sep 18;85(18):3505-3523.e17. doi: 10.1016/j.molcel.2025.08.022. Epub 2025 Sep 10. PubMed 40934925.
Backbone
  Vector backbone: pEGFP-C1
  Backbone size w/o insert (bp): 4700
  Vector type: Mammalian Expression
  Selectable markers: Neomycin (select with G418)
Growth in bacteria
  Bacterial resistance: Kanamycin, 50 μg/mL
  Growth temperature: 37°C
  Growth strain: DH5alpha
  Copy number: High Copy
Gene/Insert
  Gene/Insert name: SNCA
  Species: H. sapiens (human)
  Mutation: Ala53Thr
  Entrez Gene: SNCA (a.k.a. NACP, PARK1, PARK4, PD1)
  Tag / fusion protein: mClover3 tag (C terminal on insert)
  Cloning method: Gibson Cloning
Terms and licenses: Academic/Nonprofit Terms; Industry Terms: Not Available to Industry
Depositor comments: Please visit https://doi.org/10.1101/2025.01.13.632710 for bioRxiv preprint.
How to cite: pCMV-SNCA-A53T-mClover3 was a gift from Franz-Ulrich Hartl (Addgene plasmid # 215378 ; http://n2t.net/addgene:215378 ; RRID:Addgene_215378)
